>Addgene plasmid #58913 | pCMV HA hRB delta CDK + S608 | addgene partial sequence | sequence record 93113 | CMV-F 5'-CGCAAATGGGCGGTAGGCGTG-3'
AACCGTCAGATCGCCTGGAGACGCCATCCACGTCTGTTTTGACCTCCATAGAAGACACCGGGACCGATCC
AGCCTCCGGACTCTAGAGGATCCGGTACTAGAGGAACTGAAAAACCAGAAAGTTAACTGGTAAGTTTAGT
CTTTTTGTCTTTTATTTCAGGTCCCGGATCCGGTGGTGGTGCAAATCAAAGAACTGCTCCTCAGTGGATG
TTGCCTTTACTTCTAGGCCTGTACGGAAGTGTTACTTCTGCTCTAAAAGCTGCGGAATTGTACCCGCGGG
CCCACCATGTACCCATACGATGTTCCAGATTACGCTCTTATGGCCATGGAGGCCCGAATTCGGTCGACCC
CGCCCAAAGCCCCCCGAAAAACGGCCGCCACCGCCGCCGCTGCCGCCGCGGAACCCCCGGCACCGCCGCC
GCCGCCCCCTCCTGAGGAGGACCCAGAGCAGGACAGCGGCCCGGAGGACCTGCCTCTCGTCAGGCTTGAG
TTTGAAGAAACAGAAGAACCTGATTTTACTGCATTATGTCAGAAATTAAAGATACCAGATCATGTCAGAG
AGAGAGCTTGGTTAACTTGGGAGAAAGTTTCATCTGTGGATGGAGTATTGGGAGGTTATATTCAAAAGAA
AAAGGAACTGTGGGGAATCTGTATCTTTATTGCAGCAGTTGACCTAGATGAGATGTCGTTCACTTTTACT
GAGCTACAGAAAAACATA
