>Addgene plasmid #58913 | pCMV HA hRB delta CDK + S608 | addgene partial sequence | sequence record 93614 | hRb-F4 5'-ttgacacaacccagcagttc-3'
AGTTTCTTGGATCACATTTTTATTAGCTAAAGGGGAAGTATTACAAATGGAAGATGATCTGGTGATTTCA
TTTCAGTTAATGCTATGTGTCCTTGACTATTTTATTAAACTCGCACCTCCCATGTTGCTCAAAGAACCAT
ATAAAACAGCTGTTATACCCATTAATGGTGCACCTCGAGCACCCAGGCGAGGTCAGAACAGGAGTGCACG
GATAGCAAAACAACTAGAAAATGATACAAGAATTATTGAAGTTCTCTGTAAAGAACATGAATGTAATATA
GATGAGGTGAAAAATGTTTATTTCAAAAATTTTATACCTTTTATGAATTCTCTTGGACTTGTAACATCTA
ATGGACTTCCAGAGGTTGAAAATCTTTCTAAACGATACGAAGAAATTTATCTTAAAAATAAAGATCTAGA
TGCAAGATTATTTTTGGATCATGATAAAACTCTTCAGACTGATTCTATAGACAGTTTTGAAACACAGAGA
GCACCACGAAAAAGTAACCTTGATGAAGAGGTGAATGTAATTCCTCCACACGCTCCAGTTAGGACTGTTA
TGAACACTATCCAACAATTAATGATGATTTTAAATTCAGCAAGTGATCAACCTTCAGAAAATCTGATTTC
CTATTTTAACAACTGCACAGTGAATCCAAAAGAAAGTATACTGAAAAGAGTGAAGGATATAGGATACATC
TTTAAAGAGAAATTTGCTAAAGCTGTGGGACAGGGTTGTGTCGAAATTGGATCACAGCGATACAAACTTG
GAGTTCGCTTGTATTACCGAGTAATGGAATCCATGCTTAAATCAGAAGAAGAACGATTATCCATTCAAAA
TTTTAGCAAACTTCTGAATGACAACATTTTT
