>Addgene plasmid #58913 | pCMV HA hRB delta CDK + S608 | addgene partial sequence | sequence record 93615 | hRb-F2 5'-gtgcgctcttgaggttgtaa-3'
ATCTTGATTCTGGAACAGATTTGTCTTTCCCATGGATTCTGAATGTGCTTAATTTAAAAGCCTTTGATTT
TTACAAAGTGATCGAAAGTTTTATCAAAGCAGAAGGCAACTTGACAAGAGAAATGATAAAACATTTAGAA
CGATGTGAACATCGAATCATGGAATCCCTTGCATGGCTCTCAGATTCACCTTTATTTGATCTTATTAAAC
AATCAAAGGACCGAGAAGGACCAACTGATCACCTTGAATCTGCTTGTCCTCTTAATCTTCCTCTCCAGAA
TAATCACACTGCAGCAGATATGTATCTTTCTCCTGTAAGAGCTCCAAAGAAAAAAGGTTCAACTACGCGT
GTAAATTCTACTGCAAATGCAGAGACACAAGCAACCTCAGCCTTCCAGACCCAGAAGCCATTGAAATCTA
CCTCTCTTTCACTGTTTTATAAAAAAGTGTATCGGCTAGCCTATCTCCGGCTAAATACACTTTGTGAACG
CCTTCTGTCTGAGCACCCAGAATTAGAACATATCATCTGGACCCTTTTCCAGCACACCCTGCAGAATGAG
TATGAACTCATGAGAGACAGGCATTTGGACCAAATTATGATGTGTTCCATGTATGGCATATGCAAAGTGA
AGAATATAGACCTTAAATTCAAAATCATTGTAACAGCATACAAGGATCTTCCTCATGCTGTTCAGGAGAC
ATTCAAACGTGTTTTGATCAAAGAAGAGGAGTATGATTCTATTATAGTATTCTATAACTCGGTCTTCATG
CAGAGACTGAAAACAAATATTTTGCAGTATGCTTCCACCAGGCCCCCTACCTTGGCACCAATACCTCACA
TTCCTCGAGCCCCTTACAAGTTTCCTAGTGCACCCTTACGGATTCCTGGAGGGAACATCTATATTGCACC
CCTGAAGGCTCCATATAAAATTTCAG
