>Addgene plasmid #58913 | pCMV HA hRB delta CDK + S608 | addgene partial sequence | sequence record 94620 | EBV-rev 5'-GTGGTTTGTCCAAACTCATC-3'
TACCTCATTTCTCTTCCTTGTTTGAGGTATCCATGCTATCATTCATTTTCTGCTTTTGCATTCGTGTTCG
AGTAGAAGTCATTTCTGCCAGTTTCTGCTGAAATTTGGACTCTCCTGGGAGATGTTTACTTCCATCTGCT
TCATCTGATCCTTCAATATCAAAGCGTAGTTTTTTCAGTGGTTTAGGAGGGTTGCTTCCTTCAGCACTTC
TTTTGAGCACACGGTCGCTGTTACATACCATCTGATTTATTTTCTGGAACTTCTCAGAAGTCCCGAATGA
TTCACCAATTGATACTAAGATTCTTGATCTTGGAGCCATTTTTGTTGGTGCTGGCAGACCTTCTGAAATT
TTATATGGAGCCTTCAGGGGTGCAATATAGATGTTCCCTCCAGGAATCCGTAAGGGTGCACTAGGAAACT
TGTAAGGGGCTCGAGGAATGTGAGGTATTGGTGCCAAGGTAGGGGGCCTGGTGGAAGCATACTGCAAAAT
ATTTGTTTTCAGTCTCTGCATGAAGACCGAGTTATAGAATACTATAATAGAATCATACTCCTCTTCTTTG
ATCAAAACACGTTTGAATGTCTCCTGAACAGCATGAGGAAGATCCTTGTATGCTGTTACAATGATTTTGA
ATTTAAGGTCTATATTCTTCACTTTGCATATGCCATACATGGAACACATCATAATTTGGTCCAAATGCCT
GTCTCTCATGAGTTCATACTCATTCTGCAGGGTGTGCTGGAAAAGGGTCCAGATGATATGTTCTAATTCT
GGGTGCTCAGACAGAAGGCGTTCACAAAGTGTATTT
