[The description below was written by a language model from this plasmid's Addgene catalogue record.]
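Description:
pCMV HA hRB delta CDK + S608 is a mammalian expression plasmid built on the Clontech pCMV backbone. It is propagated in E. coli as a high-copy plasmid under ampicillin selection. The record does not list the bacterial origin of replication, any mammalian selection marker, or the polyadenylation signal, and no feature table is available to confirm the backbone elements.

The payload is a roughly 2.8 kb human RB1 cDNA encoding the retinoblastoma tumor suppressor protein. It is driven by the constitutive CMV promoter and carries an N-terminal HA epitope tag for detection or immunoprecipitation of the exogenous protein. The insert is a phosphorylation-site mutant. In the parental "delta CDK" allele, fifteen serine/threonine cyclin-dependent kinase acceptor residues (T5, S239, S249, T252, T356, T373, S608, S612, S780, S788, S795, S807, S811, T821 and T826) are changed to alanine, so the protein cannot be phosphorylated by Cdks at these positions. In this version serine 608 has been restored, leaving it as the only one of these sites available.

This add-back design lets the functional consequences of phosphorylation at one defined residue be studied in isolation, without the other Cdk sites contributing. The associated publication concerns mono-phosphorylation of Rb by cyclin D. This suggests the construct is one of a set of single-site Rb variants, though the record does not describe the other members. Such variants would be expressed in mammalian cells and compared with wild-type and fully unphosphorylatable Rb.
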