Addgene plasmid #58913: pCMV HA hRB delta CDK + S608
Purpose: mammalian expression of human Rb with all Ser/Thr Cdk acceptor sites removed and S608 restored
Depositing lab: Steven Dowdy. Depositing organization: University of California, San Diego (UCSD). Publication: Cyclin D activates the Rb tumor suppressor by mono-phosphorylation. Narasimha AM, Kaulich M, Shapiro GS, Choi YJ, Sicinski P, Dowdy SF. Elife. 2014 May 29:e02872. doi: 10.7554/eLife.02872. PubMed 24876129.
Backbone
  Vector backbone: pCMV
  Backbone manufacturer: Clontech
  Vector type: Mammalian Expression
Growth in bacteria
  Bacterial resistance: Ampicillin, 100 μg/mL
  Growth temperature: 37°C
  Growth strain: DH5alpha
  Copy number: High Copy
Gene/Insert
  Gene/Insert name: Rb (alt name: retinoblastoma tumor suppressor protein)
  Species: H. sapiens (human)
  Insert size (bp): 2787
  Mutation: delta CDK* with S608 restored
  Entrez Gene: RB1 (a.k.a. OSRC, PPP1R130, RB, p105-Rb, p110-RB1, pRb, pp110)
  Promoter: CMV
  Tag / fusion protein: HA (N terminal on insert)
  Cloning method: Unknown
  Sequencing primers: 5′ CMV-F; 3′ EBV-rev
Terms and licenses: Academic/Nonprofit Terms; Industry Terms: Not Available to Industry
Depositor comments: *CDK mutations (all changed to Ala): T5, S239, S249, T252, T356, T373, S608, S612, S780, S788, S795, S807, S811, T821, T826
How to cite: pCMV HA hRB delta CDK + S608 was a gift from Steven Dowdy (Addgene plasmid # 58913 ; http://n2t.net/addgene:58913 ; RRID:Addgene_58913)
